>Addgene plasmid #138661 | pSECC-sgTom | addgene full sequence | sequence record 273699 | Addgene NGS Result
TCGACGGATCGGGAGATCTCCCGATCCCCTATGGTGCACTCTCAGTACAATCTGCTCTGATGCCGCATAG
TTAAGCCAGTATCTGCTCCCTGCTTGTGTGTTGGAGGTCGCTGAGTAGTGCGCGAGCAAAATTTAAGCTA
CAACAAGGCAAGGCTTGACCGACAATTGCATGAAGAATCTGCTTAGGGTTAGGCGTTTTGCGCTGCTTCG
CGATGTACGGGCCAGATATACGCGTTGACATTGATTATTGACTAGTTATTAATAGTAATCAATTACGGGG
TCATTAGTTCATAGCCCATATATGGAGTTCCGCGTTACATAACTTACGGTAAATGGCCCGCCTGGCTGAC
CGCCCAACGACCCCCGCCCATTGACGTCAATAATGACGTATGTTCCCATAGTAACGCCAATAGGGACTTT
CCATTGACGTCAATGGGTGGAGTATTTACGGTAAACTGCCCACTTGGCAGTACATCAAGTGTATCATATG
CCAAGTACGCCCCCTATTGACGTCAATGACGGTAAATGGCCCGCCTGGCATTATGCCCAGTACATGACCT
TATGGGACTTTCCTACTTGGCAGTACATCTACGTATTAGTCATCGCTATTACCATGGTGATGCGGTTTTG
GCAGTACATCAATGGGCGTGGATAGCGGTTTGACTCACGGGGATTTCCAAGTCTCCACCCCATTGACGTC
AATGGGAGTTTGTTTTGGCACCAAAATCAACGGGACTTTCCAAAATGTCGTAACAACTCCGCCCCATTGA
CGCAAATGGGCGGTAGGCGTGTACGGTGGGAGGTCTATATAAGCAGCGCGTTTTGCCTGTACTGGGTCTC
TCTGGTTAGACCAGATCTGAGCCTGGGAGCTCTCTGGCTAACTAGGGAACCCACTGCTTAAGCCTCAATA
AAGCTTGCCTTGAGTGCTTCAAGTAGTGTGTGCCCGTCTGTTGTGTGACTCTGGTAACTAGAGATCCCTC
AGACCCTTTTAGTCAGTGTGGAAAATCTCTAGCAGTGGCGCCCGAACAGGGACTTGAAAGCGAAAGGGAA
ACCAGAGGAGCTCTCTCGACGCAGGACTCGGCTTGCTGAAGCGCGCACGGCAAGAGGCGAGGGGCGGCGA
CTGGTGAGTACGCCAAAAATTTTGACTAGCGGAGGCTAGAAGGAGAGAGATGGGTGCGAGAGCGTCAGTA
TTAAGCGGGGGAGAATTAGATCGCGATGGGAAAAAATTCGGTTAAGGCCAGGGGGAAAGAAAAAATATAA
ATTAAAACATATAGTATGGGCAAGCAGGGAGCTAGAACGATTCGCAGTTAATCCTGGCCTGTTAGAAACA
TCAGAAGGCTGTAGACAAATACTGGGACAGCTACAACCATCCCTTCAGACAGGATCAGAAGAACTTAGAT
CATTATATAATACAGTAGCAACCCTCTATTGTGTGCATCAAAGGATAGAGATAAAAGACACCAAGGAAGC
TTTAGACAAGATAGAGGAAGAGCAAAACAAAAGTAAGACCACCGCACAGCAAGCGGCCGGCCGCTGATCT
TCAGACCTGGAGGAGGAGATATGAGGGACAATTGGAGAAGTGAATTATATAAATATAAAGTAGTAAAAAT
TGAACCATTAGGAGTAGCACCCACCAAGGCAAAGAGAAGAGTGGTGCAGAGAGAAAAAAGAGCAGTGGGA
ATAGGAGCTTTGTTCCTTGGGTTCTTGGGAGCAGCAGGAAGCACTATGGGCGCAGCGTCAATGACGCTGA
CGGTACAGGCCAGACAATTATTGTCTGGTATAGTGCAGCAGCAGAACAATTTGCTGAGGGCTATTGAGGC
GCAACAGCATCTGTTGCAACTCACAGTCTGGGGCATCAAGCAGCTCCAGGCAAGAATCCTGGCTGTGGAA
AGATACCTAAAGGATCAACAGCTCCTGGGGATTTGGGGTTGCTCTGGAAAACTCATTTGCACCACTGCTG
TGCCTTGGAATGCTAGTTGGAGTAATAAATCTCTGGAACAGATTTGGAATCACACGACCTGGATGGAGTG
GGACAGAGAAATTAACAATTACACAAGCTTAATACACTCCTTAATTGAAGAATCGCAAAACCAGCAAGAA
AAGAATGAACAAGAATTATTGGAATTAGATAAATGGGCAAGTTTGTGGAATTGGTTTAACATAACAAATT
GGCTGTGGTATATAAAATTATTCATAATGATAGTAGGAGGCTTGGTAGGTTTAAGAATAGTTTTTGCTGT
ACTTTCTATAGTGAATAGAGTTAGGCAGGGATATTCACCATTATCGTTTCAGACCCACCTCCCAACCCCG
AGGGGACCCGACAGGCCCGAAGGAATAGAAGAAGAAGGTGGAGAGAGAGACAGAGACAGATCCATTCGAT
TAGTGAACGGATCGGCACTGCGTGCGCCAATTCTGCAGACAAATGGCAGTATTCATCCACAATTTTAAAA
GAAAAGGGGGGATTGGGGGGTACAGTGCAGGGGAAAGAATAGTAGACATAATAGCAACAGACATACAAAC
TAAAGAATTACAAAAACAAATTACAAAAATTCAAAATTTTCGGGTTTATTACAGGGACAGCAGAGATCCA
GTTTGGTTAGTACCGGGCCCGGGTCGACTAGTGATCAGTGTGAGGGAGTGTAAAGCTGGGTTTCCCAGAG
AGGGCCTATTTCCCATGATTCCTTCATATTTGCATATACGATACAAGGCTGTTAGAGAGATAATTAGAAT
TAATTTGACTGTAAACACAAAGATATTAGTACAAAATACGTGACGTAGAAAGTAATAATTTCTTGGGTAG
TTTGCAGTTTTAAAATTATGTTTTAAAATGGACTATCATATGCTTACCGTAACTTGAAAGTATTTCGATT
TCTTGGCTTTATATATCTTGTGGAAAGGACGAAACACCGGCCACGAGTTCGAGATCGAGTTTTAGAGCTA
GAAATAGCAAGTTAAAATAAGGCTAGTCCGTTATCAACTTGAAAAAGTGGCACCGAGTCGGTGCTTTTTT
GAATTCTAGATCTTGAGACAAATGGCAGTATTCATCCACAATTTTAAAAGAAAAGGGGGGATTGGGGGGT
ACAGTGCAGGGGAAAGAATAGTAGACATAATAGCAACAGACATACAAACTAAAGAATTACAAAAACAAAT
TACAAAAATTCAAAATTTTCGGGTTTATTACAGGGACAGCAGAGATCCACTTTGGCGCCGGCAAACCGCT
GTTCCTAGGAATCCCGAGGCCTTCGAGTGGCTCCGGTGCCCGTCAGTGGGCAGAGCGCACATCGCCCACA
GTCCCCGAGAAGTTGGGGGGAGGGGTCGGCAATTGAACCGGTGCCTAGAGAAGGTGGCGCGGGGTAAACT
GGGAAAGTGATGTCGTGTACTGGCTCCGCCTTTTTCCCGAGGGTGGGGGAGAACCGTATATAAGTGCAGT
AGTCGCCGTGAACGTTCTTTTTCGCAACGGGTTTGCCGCCAGAACACAGGTGTCGTGACGCGGGACCCGA
CATTAGCGCTACAGCTTAAGCGGGCCACCATGGATTACAAAGACGATGACGATAAGATGGCCCCAAAGAA
GAAGCGGAAGGTCGGTATCCACGGAGTCCCAGCAGCCGACAAGAAGTACAGCATCGGCCTGGACATCGGC
ACCAACTCTGTGGGCTGGGCCGTGATCACCGACGAGTACAAGGTGCCCAGCAAGAAATTCAAGGTGCTGG
GCAACACCGACCGGCACAGCATCAAGAAGAACCTGATCGGAGCCCTGCTGTTCGACAGCGGCGAAACAGC
CGAGGCCACCCGGCTGAAGAGAACCGCCAGAAGAAGATACACCAGACGGAAGAACCGGATCTGCTATCTG
CAAGAGATCTTCAGCAACGAGATGGCCAAGGTGGACGACAGCTTCTTCCACAGACTGGAAGAGTCCTTCC
TGGTGGAAGAGGATAAGAAGCACGAGCGGCACCCCATCTTCGGCAACATCGTGGACGAGGTGGCCTACCA
CGAGAAGTACCCCACCATCTACCACCTGAGAAAGAAACTGGTGGACAGCACCGACAAGGCCGACCTGCGG
CTGATCTATCTGGCCCTGGCCCACATGATCAAGTTCCGGGGCCACTTCCTGATCGAGGGCGACCTGAACC
CCGACAACAGCGACGTGGACAAGCTGTTCATCCAGCTGGTGCAGACCTACAACCAGCTGTTCGAGGAAAA
CCCCATCAACGCCAGCGGCGTGGACGCCAAGGCCATCCTGTCTGCCAGACTGAGCAAGAGCAGACGGCTG
GAAAATCTGATCGCCCAGCTGCCCGGCGAGAAGAAGAATGGCCTGTTCGGAAACCTGATTGCCCTGAGCC
TGGGCCTGACCCCCAACTTCAAGAGCAACTTCGACCTGGCCGAGGATGCCAAACTGCAGCTGAGCAAGGA
CACCTACGACGACGACCTGGACAACCTGCTGGCCCAGATCGGCGACCAGTACGCCGACCTGTTTCTGGCC
GCCAAGAACCTGTCCGACGCCATCCTGCTGAGCGACATCCTGAGAGTGAACACCGAGATCACCAAGGCCC
CCCTGAGCGCCTCTATGATCAAGAGATACGACGAGCACCACCAGGACCTGACCCTGCTGAAAGCTCTCGT
GCGGCAGCAGCTGCCTGAGAAGTACAAAGAGATTTTCTTCGACCAGAGCAAGAACGGCTACGCCGGCTAC
ATTGACGGCGGAGCCAGCCAGGAAGAGTTCTACAAGTTCATCAAGCCCATCCTGGAAAAGATGGACGGCA
CCGAGGAACTGCTCGTGAAGCTGAACAGAGAGGACCTGCTGCGGAAGCAGCGGACCTTCGACAACGGCAG
CATCCCCCACCAGATCCACCTGGGAGAGCTGCACGCCATTCTGCGGCGGCAGGAAGATTTTTACCCATTC
CTGAAGGACAACCGGGAAAAGATCGAGAAGATCCTGACCTTCCGCATCCCCTACTACGTGGGCCCTCTGG
CCAGGGGAAACAGCAGATTCGCCTGGATGACCAGAAAGAGCGAGGAAACCATCACCCCCTGGAACTTCGA
GGAAGTGGTGGACAAGGGCGCTTCCGCCCAGAGCTTCATCGAGCGGATGACCAACTTCGATAAGAACCTG
CCCAACGAGAAGGTGCTGCCCAAGCACAGCCTGCTGTACGAGTACTTCACCGTGTATAACGAGCTGACCA
AAGTGAAATACGTGACCGAGGGAATGAGAAAGCCCGCCTTCCTGAGCGGCGAGCAGAAAAAGGCCATCGT
GGACCTGCTGTTCAAGACCAACCGGAAAGTGACCGTGAAGCAGCTGAAAGAGGACTACTTCAAGAAAATC
GAGTGCTTCGACTCCGTGGAAATCTCCGGCGTGGAAGATCGGTTCAACGCCTCCCTGGGCACATACCACG
ATCTGCTGAAAATTATCAAGGACAAGGACTTCCTGGACAATGAGGAAAACGAGGACATTCTGGAAGATAT
CGTGCTGACCCTGACACTGTTTGAGGACAGAGAGATGATCGAGGAACGGCTGAAAACCTATGCCCACCTG
TTCGACGACAAAGTGATGAAGCAGCTGAAGCGGCGGAGATACACCGGCTGGGGCAGGCTGAGCCGGAAGC
TGATCAACGGCATCCGGGACAAGCAGTCCGGCAAGACAATCCTGGATTTCCTGAAGTCCGACGGCTTCGC
CAACAGAAACTTCATGCAGCTGATCCACGACGACAGCCTGACCTTTAAAGAGGACATCCAGAAAGCCCAG
GTGTCCGGCCAGGGCGATAGCCTGCACGAGCACATTGCCAATCTGGCCGGCAGCCCCGCCATTAAGAAGG
GCATCCTGCAGACAGTGAAGGTGGTGGACGAGCTCGTGAAAGTGATGGGCCGGCACAAGCCCGAGAACAT
CGTGATCGAAATGGCCAGAGAGAACCAGACCACCCAGAAGGGACAGAAGAACAGCCGCGAGAGAATGAAG
CGGATCGAAGAGGGCATCAAAGAGCTGGGCAGCCAGATCCTGAAAGAACACCCCGTGGAAAACACCCAGC
TGCAGAACGAGAAGCTGTACCTGTACTACCTGCAGAATGGGCGGGATATGTACGTGGACCAGGAACTGGA
CATCAACCGGCTGTCCGACTACGATGTGGACCATATCGTGCCTCAGAGCTTTCTGAAGGACGACTCCATC
GACAACAAGGTGCTGACCAGAAGCGACAAGAACCGGGGCAAGAGCGACAACGTGCCCTCCGAAGAGGTCG
TGAAGAAGATGAAGAACTACTGGCGGCAGCTGCTGAACGCCAAGCTGATTACCCAGAGAAAGTTCGACAA
TCTGACCAAGGCCGAGAGAGGCGGCCTGAGCGAACTGGATAAGGCCGGCTTCATCAAGAGACAGCTGGTG
GAAACCCGGCAGATCACAAAGCACGTGGCACAGATCCTGGACTCCCGGATGAACACTAAGTACGACGAGA
ATGACAAGCTGATCCGGGAAGTGAAAGTGATCACCCTGAAGTCCAAGCTGGTGTCCGATTTCCGGAAGGA
TTTCCAGTTTTACAAAGTGCGCGAGATCAACAACTACCACCACGCCCACGACGCCTACCTGAACGCCGTC
GTGGGAACCGCCCTGATCAAAAAGTACCCTAAGCTGGAAAGCGAGTTCGTGTACGGCGACTACAAGGTGT
ACGACGTGCGGAAGATGATCGCCAAGAGCGAGCAGGAAATCGGCAAGGCTACCGCCAAGTACTTCTTCTA
CAGCAACATCATGAACTTTTTCAAGACCGAGATTACCCTGGCCAACGGCGAGATCCGGAAGCGGCCTCTG
ATCGAGACAAACGGCGAAACCGGGGAGATCGTGTGGGATAAGGGCCGGGATTTTGCCACCGTGCGGAAAG
TGCTGAGCATGCCCCAAGTGAATATCGTGAAAAAGACCGAGGTGCAGACAGGCGGCTTCAGCAAAGAGTC
TATCCTGCCCAAGAGGAACAGCGATAAGCTGATCGCCAGAAAGAAGGACTGGGACCCTAAGAAGTACGGC
GGCTTCGACAGCCCCACCGTGGCCTATTCTGTGCTGGTGGTGGCCAAAGTGGAAAAGGGCAAGTCCAAGA
AACTGAAGAGTGTGAAAGAGCTGCTGGGGATCACCATCATGGAAAGAAGCAGCTTCGAGAAGAATCCCAT
CGACTTTCTGGAAGCCAAGGGCTACAAAGAAGTGAAAAAGGACCTGATCATCAAGCTGCCTAAGTACTCC
CTGTTCGAGCTGGAAAACGGCAGGAAGAGAATGCTGGCCTCTGCCGGCGAACTGCAGAAGGGAAACGAAC
TGGCCCTGCCCTCCAAATATGTGAACTTCCTGTACCTGGCCAGCCACTATGAGAAGCTGAAGGGCTCCCC
CGAGGATAATGAGCAGAAACAGCTGTTTGTGGAACAGCACAAGCACTACCTGGACGAGATCATCGAGCAG
ATCAGCGAGTTCTCCAAGAGAGTGATCCTGGCCGACGCTAATCTGGACAAAGTGCTGTCCGCCTACAACA
AGCACCGGGATAAGCCCATCAGAGAGCAGGCCGAGAATATCATCCACCTGTTTACCCTGACCAATCTGGG
AGCCCCTGCCGCCTTCAAGTACTTTGACACCACCATCGACCGGAAGAGGTACACCAGCACCAAAGAGGTG
CTGGACGCCACCCTGATCCACCAGAGCATCACCGGCCTGTACGAGACACGGATCGACCTGTCTCAGCTGG
GAGGCGACAAGCGTCCTGCTGCTACTAAGAAAGCTGGTCAAGCTAAGAAAAAGAAAGCTAGCGGCAGCGG
CGCCACCAACTTCAGCCTGCTGAAGCAGGCCGGCGACGTGGAGGAGAACCCCGGCCCCATGCCCAAGAAG
AAGAGGAAGGTGTCCAATTTACTGACCGTACACCAAAATTTGCCTGCATTACCGGTCGATGCAACGAGTG
ATGAGGTTCGCAAGAACCTGATGGACATGTTCAGGGATCGCCAGGCGTTTTCTGAGCATACCTGGAAAAT
GCTTCTGTCCGTTTGCCGGTCGTGGGCGGCATGGTGCAAGTTGAATAACCGGAAATGGTTTCCCGCAGAA
CCTGAAGATGTTCGCGATTATCTTCTATATCTTCAGGCGCGCGGTCTGGCAGTAAAAACTATCCAGCAAC
ATTTGGGCCAGCTAAACATGCTTCATCGTCGGTCCGGGCTGCCACGACCAAGTGACAGCAATGCTGTTTC
ACTGGTTATGCGGCGGATCCGAAAAGAAAACGTTGATGCCGGTGAACGTGCAAAACAGGCTCTAGCGTTC
GAACGCACTGATTTCGACCAGGTTCGTTCACTCATGGAAAATAGCGATCGCTGCCAGGATATACGTAATC
TGGCATTTCTGGGGATTGCTTATAACACCCTGTTACGTATAGCCGAAATTGCCAGGATCAGGGTTAAAGA
TATCTCACGTACTGACGGTGGGAGAATGTTAATCCATATTGGCAGAACGAAAACGCTGGTTAGCACCGCA
GGTGTAGAGAAGGCACTTAGCCTGGGGGTAACTAAACTGGTCGAGCGATGGATTTCCGTATCTGGTGTAG
CTGATGATCCGAATAACTACCTGTTTTGCCGGGTCAGAAAAAATGGTGTTGCCGCGCCATCTGCCACCAG
CCAGCTATCAACTCGCGCCCTGGAAGGGATTTTTGAAGCAACTCATCGATTGATTTACGGCGCTAAGGAT
GACTCTGGTCAGAGATACCTGGCCTGGTCTGGACACAGTGCCCGTGTCGGAGCCGCGCGAGATATGGCCC
GCGCTGGAGTTTCAATACCGGGGATCATGCAAGCTGGTGGCTGGACCAATGTAAATATTGTCATGAACTA
TATCCGTAACCTGGATAGTGAAACAGGGGCAATGGTGCGCCTGCTGGAAGATGGCGATTAGAAACGTTGT
TGTTTGGGGTTGAATTACTCTTCTAGACCGCGGCGCGCCCGATAATCAACCTCTGGATTACAAAATTTGT
GAAAGATTGACTGGTATTCTTAACTATGTTGCTCCTTTTACGCTATGTGGATACGCTGCTTTAATGCCTT
TGTATCATGCTATTGCTTCCCGTATGGCTTTCATTTTCTCCTCCTTGTATAAATCCTGGTTGCTGTCTCT
TTATGAGGAGTTGTGGCCCGTTGTCAGGCAACGTGGCGTGGTGTGCACTGTGTTTGCTGACGCAACCCCC
ACTGGTTGGGGCATTGCCACCACCTGTCAGCTCCTTTCCGGGACTTTCGCTTTCCCCCTCCCTATTGCCA
CGGCGGAACTCATCGCCGCCTGCCTTGCCCGCTGCTGGACAGGGGCTCGGCTGTTGGGCACTGACAATTC
CGTGGTGTTGTCGGGGAAATCATCGTCCTTTCCTTGGCTGCTCGCCTGTGTTGCCACCTGGATTCTGCGC
GGGACGTCCTTCTGCTACGTCCCTTCGGCCCTCAATCCAGCGGACCTTCCTTCCCGCGGCCTGCTGCCGG
CTCTGCGGCCTCTTCCGCGTCTTCGCCTTCGCCCTCAGACGAGTCGGATCTCCCTTTGGGCCGCCTCCCC
GCATCGATACCGTCGACCTCGATCGAGACCTAGAAAAACATGGAGCAATCACAAGTAGCAATACAGCAGC
TACCAATGCTGATTGTGCCTGGCTAGAAGCACAAGAGGAGGAGGAGGTGGGTTTTCCAGTCACACCTCAG
GTACCTTTAAGACCAATGACTTACAAGGCAGCTGTAGATCTTAGCCACTTTTTAAAAGAAAAGGGGGGAC
TGGAAGGGCTAATTCACTCCCAACGAAGACAAGATATCCTTGATCTGTGGATCTACCACACACAAGGCTA
CTTCCCTGATTGGCAGAACTACACACCAGGGCCAGGGATCAGATATCCACTGACCTTTGGATGGTGCTAC
AAGCTAGTACCAGTTGAGCAAGAGAAGGTAGAAGAAGCCAATGAAGGAGAGAACACCCGCTTGTTACACC
CTGTGAGCCTGCATGGGATGGATGACCCGGAGAGAGAAGTATTAGAGTGGAGGTTTGACAGCCGCCTAGC
ATTTCATCACATGGCCCGAGAGCTGCATCCGGACTGTACTGGGTCTCTCTGGTTAGACCAGATCTGAGCC
TGGGAGCTCTCTGGCTAACTAGGGAACCCACTGCTTAAGCCTCAATAAAGCTTGCCTTGAGTGCTTCAAG
TAGTGTGTGCCCGTCTGTTGTGTGACTCTGGTAACTAGAGATCCCTCAGACCCTTTTAGTCAGTGTGGAA
AATCTCTAGCAGCATGTGAGCAAAAGGCCAGCAAAAGGCCAGGAACCGTAAAAAGGCCGCGTTGCTGGCG
TTTTTCCATAGGCTCCGCCCCCCTGACGAGCATCACAAAAATCGACGCTCAAGTCAGAGGTGGCGAAACC
CGACAGGACTATAAAGATACCAGGCGTTTCCCCCTGGAAGCTCCCTCGTGCGCTCTCCTGTTCCGACCCT
GCCGCTTACCGGATACCTGTCCGCCTTTCTCCCTTCGGGAAGCGTGGCGCTTTCTCATAGCTCACGCTGT
AGGTATCTCAGTTCGGTGTAGGTCGTTCGCTCCAAGCTGGGCTGTGTGCACGAACCCCCCGTTCAGCCCG
ACCGCTGCGCCTTATCCGGTAACTATCGTCTTGAGTCCAACCCGGTAAGACACGACTTATCGCCACTGGC
AGCAGCCACTGGTAACAGGATTAGCAGAGCGAGGTATGTAGGCGGTGCTACAGAGTTCTTGAAGTGGTGG
CCTAACTACGGCTACACTAGAAGAACAGTATTTGGTATCTGCGCTCTGCTGAAGCCAGTTACCTTCGGAA
AAAGAGTTGGTAGCTCTTGATCCGGCAAACAAACCACCGCTGGTAGCGGTGGTTTTTTTGTTTGCAAGCA
GCAGATTACGCGCAGAAAAAAAGGATCTCAAGAAGATCCTTTGATCTTTTCTACGGGGTCTGACGCTCAG
TGGAACGAAAACTCACGTTAAGGGATTTTGGTCATGAGATTATCAAAAAGGATCTTCACCTAGATCCTTT
TAAATTAAAAATGAAGTTTTAAATCAATCTAAAGTATATATGAGTAAACTTGGTCTGACAGTTACCAATG
CTTAATCAGTGAGGCACCTATCTCAGCGATCTGTCTATTTCGTTCATCCATAGTTGCCTGACTCCCCGTC
GTGTAGATAACTACGATACGGGAGGGCTTACCATCTGGCCCCAGTGCTGCAATGATACCGCGAGACCCAC
GCTCACCGGCTCCAGATTTATCAGCAATAAACCAGCCAGCCGGAAGGGCCGAGCGCAGAAGTGGTCCTGC
AACTTTATCCGCCTCCATCCAGTCTATTAATTGTTGCCGGGAAGCTAGAGTAAGTAGTTCGCCAGTTAAT
AGTTTGCGCAACGTTGTTGCCATTGCTACAGGCATCGTGGTGTCACGCTCGTCGTTTGGTATGGCTTCAT
TCAGCTCCGGTTCCCAACGATCAAGGCGAGTTACATGATCCCCCATGTTGTGCAAAAAAGCGGTTAGCTC
CTTCGGTCCTCCGATCGTTGTCAGAAGTAAGTTGGCCGCAGTGTTATCACTCATGGTTATGGCAGCACTG
CATAATTCTCTTACTGTCATGCCATCCGTAAGATGCTTTTCTGTGACTGGTGAGTACTCAACCAAGTCAT
TCTGAGAATAGTGTATGCGGCGACCGAGTTGCTCTTGCCCGGCGTCAATACGGGATAATACCGCGCCACA
TAGCAGAACTTTAAAAGTGCTCATCATTGGAAAACGTTCTTCGGGGCGAAAACTCTCAAGGATCTTACCG
CTGTTGAGATCCAGTTCGATGTAACCCACTCGTGCACCCAACTGATCTTCAGCATCTTTTACTTTCACCA
GCGTTTCTGGGTGAGCAAAAACAGGAAGGCAAAATGCCGCAAAAAAGGGAATAAGGGCGACACGGAAATG
TTGAATACTCATACTCTTCCTTTTTCAATATTATTGAAGCATTTATCAGGGTTATTGTCTCATGAGCGGA
TACATATTTGAATGTATTTAGAAAAATAAACAAATAGGGGTTCCGCGCACATTTCCCCGAAAAGTGCCAC
CTGACG
Features (pLannotate 1.2.2; 24 found; start..end, strand, type, name):
     30..82      -  misc_feature   bom (fragment): basis of mobility region from pBR322
    237..616     +  enhancer       CMV enhancer: human cytomegalovirus immediate early enhancer
    617..816     +  promoter       CMV promoter: human cytomegalovirus (CMV) immediate early promoter
    834..1014    +  LTR            5' LTR (truncated): truncated 5' long terminal repeat (LTR) from HIV-1
   1061..1186    +  misc_feature   HIV-1 Ψ: packaging signal of human immunodeficiency virus type 1
   1170..1508    +  CDS            HIV-1 gag (fragment): gag protein from human immunodeficiency virus 1; gag
   1683..1916    +  misc_feature   RRE: The Rev response element (RRE) of HIV-1 allows for Rev-dependent mRNA export from the nucleus to the cytoplasm.
   2293..2393    +  CDS            Rev (fragment): human immunodeficiency virus 1 (HIV-1) Rev protein; rev; enhances nuclear export of unspliced and incompletely spliced viral mRNAs
   2443..2560    +  misc_feature   cPPT/CTS: central polypurine tract and central termination sequence of HIV-1
   2660..2900    +  promoter       U6 promoter: RNA polymerase III promoter for human U6 snRNA
   2908..2929    +  CDS            DsRed-Express (fragment): rapidly maturing tetrameric variant of DsRed fluorescent protein (Bevis and Glick, 2002) mammalian codon-optimized
   2929..3004    +  misc_RNA       gRNA scaffold: guide RNA scaffold for the Streptococcus pyogenes CRISPR/Cas9 system
   3052..3169    +  misc_feature   cPPT/CTS: central polypurine tract and central termination sequence of HIV-1
   3268..3479    +  promoter       EF-1α core promoter: core promoter for human elongation factor EF-1α
   3608..5209    +  CDS            Cas9(N): N-terminal portion of Streptococcus pyogenes Cas9 (Zetsche et al., 2015)
   5210..7708    +  CDS            Cas9(C): C-terminal portion of Streptococcus pyogenes Cas9 (Zetsche et al., 2015)
   7851..8881    +  CDS            Cre (fragment): site-specific recombinase Cre is a site-specific recombinase from bacteriophage P1. Recombination occurs at loxP sequences.
   8934..9522    +  misc_feature   WPRE: woodchuck hepatitis virus posttranscriptional regulatory element
   9523..9542    +  misc_feature   MCS (fragment): pBluescript multiple cloning site
   9544..10044   +  CDS            nef (fragment): NEF_HV1LA - Experimental evidence at protein level: Swiss-Prot protein existence level 1. Extracellular Nef protein targets CD4(+) T-lymphocytes for apoptosis by interacting with CXCR4 surface receptors. From Human immunodeficiency virus type 1 group M subtype B (isolate Lai) (HIV-1).
  10051..10231   +  LTR            5' LTR (truncated): truncated 5' long terminal repeat (LTR) from HIV-1
  10293..10881   -  rep_origin     ori: high-copy-number ColE1/pMB1/pBR322/pUC origin of replication
  11052..11912   -  CDS            AmpR: β-lactamase; bla; confers resistance to ampicillin, carbenicillin, and related antibiotics
  11913..12017   -  promoter       AmpR promoter: bla
