[The description below was written by a language model from this plasmid's Addgene catalogue record and pLannotate feature annotations shown in this document.]
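Description:
pSECC-sgTom is a lentiviral transfer plasmid of about 12 kb built on the pSECC backbone, an all-in-one design that delivers an sgRNA, Cas9 and Cre recombinase from a single virus. It is propagated in bacteria through a high-copy ColE1/pUC-type origin and selected with ampicillin via the β-lactamase gene. The viral portion has a CMV enhancer/promoter driving a truncated HIV-1 5' LTR, followed by the Ψ packaging signal with a gag fragment, the Rev response element and cPPT/CTS sequences (annotated twice). A WPRE and a second truncated LTR close the genome. These elements allow Rev-dependent export, packaging and integration of the vector RNA when helper functions are supplied in trans.

The payload consists of two expression units. A human U6 RNA polymerase III promoter drives a guide joined to the Streptococcus pyogenes gRNA scaffold. The short "DsRed-Express" fragment annotated between promoter and scaffold is simply the 20-nt spacer, reflecting that the guide targets a DsRed-derived Tomato fluorescent protein sequence. Downstream, an EF-1α core promoter drives S. pyogenes Cas9 (annotated as contiguous N- and C-terminal portions), followed by Cre. The feature table does not identify the element linking Cas9 and Cre.

In transduced cells Cre recombines loxP-flanked alleles while Cas9 and the guide edit the target. The record states only that the plasmid expresses a Tomato-targeting sgRNA, Cas9 and Cre. Given the associated study of LKB1-dependent tumour suppression in lung cancer, a guide against a reporter rather than an endogenous mouse gene would plausibly serve as a control, although the record does not say so explicitly.
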