Addgene plasmid #138661: pSECC-sgTom
Purpose: Expresses a Tomato-targeting sgRNA, Cas9, and Cre-recombinase
Depositing lab: Reuben Shaw. Depositing organization: Salk Institute for Biological Studies. Publication: The AMPK-Related Kinases SIK1 and SIK3 Mediate Key Tumor-Suppressive Effects of LKB1 in NSCLC. Hollstein PE, Eichner LJ, Brun SN, Kamireddy A, Svensson RU, Vera LI, Ross DS, Rymoff TJ, Hutchins A, Galvez HM, Williams AE, Shokhirev MN, Screaton RA, Berdeaux R, Shaw RJ. Cancer Discov. 2019 Nov;9(11):1606-1627. doi: 10.1158/2159-8290.CD-18-1261. Epub 2019 Jul 26. PubMed 31350328.
Backbone
  Vector backbone: pSECC
  Vector type: Lentiviral
Growth in bacteria
  Bacterial resistance: Ampicillin, 100 μg/mL
  Growth temperature: 30°C
  Growth strain: NEB Stable
  Copy number: Unknown
Gene/Insert
  Gene/Insert name: sgTomato
  gRNA/shRNA sequence: GGCCACGAGTTCGAGATCGA
  Species: M. musculus (mouse)
  Promoter: hU6
  Cloning method: Restriction Enzyme; 5′ cloning site unknown (unknown if destroyed)
Terms and licenses: Academic/Nonprofit Terms; Industry Terms: Not Available to Industry
How to cite: pSECC-sgTom was a gift from Reuben Shaw (Addgene plasmid # 138661 ; http://n2t.net/addgene:138661 ; RRID:Addgene_138661)
