>Addgene plasmid #138661 | pSECC-sgTom | depositor partial sequence | sequence record 267985 | hU6 FWD Sequence
CCGTATTCGATTCTTGGCTTTATATATCTTGTGGAAGGACGAAACACCGGCCACGAGTTCGAGATCGAGT
TTTAGAGCTAGAAATAGCAAGTTAAAATAAGGCTAGTCCGTTATCAACTTGAAAAAGTGGCACCGAGTCG
GTGCTTTTTTGAATTCTAGATCTTGAGACAAATGGCAGTATTCATCCACAATTTTAAAAGAAAAGGGGGG
ATTGGGGGGTACAGTGCAGGGGAAAGAATAGTAGACATAATAGCAACAGACATACAAACTAAAGAATTAC
AAAAACAAATTACAAAAATTCAAAATTTTCGGGTTTATTACAGGGACAGCAGAGATCCACTTTGGCGCCG
GCAAACCGCTGTTCCTAGGAATCCCGAGGCCTTCGAGTGGCTCCGGTGCCCGTCAGTGGGCAGAGCGCAC
ATCGCCCACAGTCCCCGAGAAGTTGGGGGGAGGGGTCGGCAATTGAACCGGTGCCTAGAGAAGGTGGCGC
GGGGTAAACTGGGAAAGTGATGTCGTGTACTGGCTCCGCCTTTTTCCCGAGGGTGGGGGAGAACCGTATA
TAAGTGCAGTAGTCGCCGTGAACGTTCTTTTTCGCAACGGGTTTGCCGCCAGAACACAGGTGTCGTGACG
CGGGACCCGACATTAGCGCTACAGCTTAAGCGGGCCACCATGGATTACAAAGACGATGACGATAAGATGG
CCCCAAAGAAGAAGCGGAAGGTCGGTATCCACGGAGTCCCAGCAGCCGACAAGAAGTACAGCATCGGCCT
GGACATCGGCACCAACTCTGTGGGCTGGGCCGTGATCACCGACGAGTACAAAGTGCCCAGCAAGAAATTC
AAGGTGCTGGGCAACACCGACCGGCACAGCATCAAGAAGAACCTGATCGGAGCCCTGCTGTTCGACAGCG
GCGAAACAGCCGAGGCCACCCGGCTGAGAGAACCGCCAGAAGAGATACACCAGACGGAAGAACCGGATCT
GCTATCTGCAAGAGATCTTCAGCAACGAGATGGCCAAGTGGACGACAGCTTCTTCACAGACTGAGAGTCT
TCCTGGTGGAAGAGGATAGAGCACGAGCGGCACCCCATCTCGCACATCGTGGACGAGGTGGCTACACGAG
AGTACCCCACCATCTACCACTGGAGAAAGAAACTGNGANNNACGACAGNNGACTGGCGGCTGATCTATCT
GNCTNCNAATGATACAAGTTCGNNAATTCTGATCAGGCACTGACTCGACACAGCGACNGAACAGCCGTGT
TCNCATCATCCNGCTGTGTGTGATGCA
